>Addgene plasmid #109919 | pHH0103_EEF1A2_GTP-EFTU-D2 | addgene full sequence | sequence record 215064 | Addgene NGS Result
TTGACAATTAATCATCGGCTCGTATAATGTGTGGAATTGTGAGCGGATAACAATTTCACACAGGAAACAG
CCAGTCCGTTTAGGTGTTTTCACGAGCACTTCACCAACAAGGACCATAGATTATGAAAATCGAAGAACAC
CATCACCATCACCATTCCAGCGGTAAGCTTATGTCCCCTATACTAGGTTATTGGAAAATTAAGGGCCTTG
TGCAACCCACTCGACTTCTTTTGGAATATCTTGAAGAAAAATATGAAGAGCATTTGTATGAGCGCGATGA
AGGTGATAAATGGCGAAACAAAAAGTTTGAATTGGGTTTGGAGTTTCCCAATCTTCCTTATTATATTGAT
GGTGATGTTAAATTAACACAGTCTATGGCCATCATACGTTATATAGCTGACAAGCACAACATGTTGGGTG
GTTGTCCAAAAGAGCGTGCAGAGATTTCAATGCTTGAAGGAGCGGTTTTGGATATTAGATACGGTGTTTC
GAGAATTGCATATAGTAAAGACTTTGAAACTCTCAAAGTTGATTTTCTTAGCAAGCTACCTGAAATGCTG
AAAATGTTCGAAGATCGTTTATGTCATAAAACATATTTAAATGGTGATCATGTAACCCATCCTGACTTCA
TGTTGTATGACGCTCTTGATGTTGTTTTATACATGGACCCAATGTGCCTGGATGCGTTCCCAAAATTAGT
TTGTTTTAAAAAACGTATTGAAGCTATCCCACAAATTGATAAGTACTTGAAATCCAGCAAGTATATAGCA
TGGCCTTTGCAGGGCTGGCAAGCCACGTTTGGTGGTGGCGACCATCCTCCAAAATCGGATCTGGAAGTTC
TGTTCCAGGGGCCCCTGTCCAGCGGTCTGGTTCCGCGTGGTTCCGGTACCGCGGCCCAGCCGGCCAGACC
GACCGATAAACCGCTGCGTCTGCCGCTGCAGGATGTGTATAAAATCGGTGGTATTGGCACCGTTCCGGTT
GGTCGTGTTGAAACCGGTATTCTGCGTCCGGGTATGGTTGTTACCTTTGCACCGGTGAATATTACCACAG
AAGTTAAAAGCGTTGAAATGCATCATGAAGCACTGAGCGAAGCCCTGCCTGGTGATAATGTTGGTTTTAA
TGTTAAAAATGTGAGCGTGAAAGATATTCGCCGTGGTAATGTTTGTGGTGACAGCAAAAGTGATGCGGCC
GCATA
[142 nt withheld, positions 1196-1337]
C
[98 nt withheld, positions 1339-1436]
AGTTTGTACTGGTGACGAAACTCAGTGTCTAGCTAGAGTGGC
[149 nt withheld, positions 1479-1627]
T
[41 nt withheld, positions 1629-1669]
T
[62 nt withheld, positions 1671-1732]
A
[35 nt withheld, positions 1734-1768]
CCTCCCTCAATCGGTTGAATGTCGCCCTTTTGTCTTTGGCGCTGGTAAACCATATGAA
[86 nt withheld, positions 1827-1912]
T
[54 nt withheld, positions 1914-1967]
CTAGCGCCGCCCTATACCTTGTCTGCCTCCCCGCGTTGCGTCGCGGTGCATGGAGCCGGGCCACCTCGAC
CTGAATGGAAGCCGGCGGCACCTCGCTAACGGATTCACCACTCCAAGAATTGGAGCCAATCAATTCTTGC
GGAGAACTGTGAATGCGCAAACCAACCCTTGGCAGAACATATCCATCGCGTCCGCCATCTCCAGCAGCCG
CACGCGGCGCATCTCGGGCAGCGTTGGGTCCTGGCCACGGGTGCGCATGATCGTGCTCCTGTCGTTGAGG
ACCCGGCTAGGCTGGCGGGGTTGCCTTACTGGTTAGCAGAATGAATCACCGATACGCGAGCGAACGTGAA
GCGACTGCTGCTGCAAAACGTCTGCGACCTGAGCAACAACATGAATGGTCTTCGGTTTCCGTGTTTCGTA
AAGTCTGGAAACGCGGAAGTCAGCGCCCTGCACCATTATGTTCCGGATCTGCATCGCAGGATGCTGCTGG
CTACCCTGTGGAACACCTACATCTGTATTAACGAAGCGCTGGCATTGACCCTGAGTGATTTTTCTCTGGT
CCCGCCGCATCCATACCGCCAGTTGTTTACCCTCACAACGTTCCAGTAACCGGGCATGTTCATCATCAGT
AACCCGTATCGTGAGCATCCTCTCTCGTTTCATCGGTATCATTACCCCCATGAACAGAAATCCCCCTTAC
ACGGAGGCATCAGTGACCAAACAGGAAAAAACCGCCCTTAACATGGCCCGCTTTATCAGAAGCCAGACAT
TAACGCTTCTGGAGAAACTCAACGAGCTGGACGCGGATGAACAGGCAGACATCTGTGAATCGCTTCACGA
CCACGCTGATGAGCTTTACCGCAGGATCCGCGAAATTGTAAGCGTTAATATTTTGTTAAAATTCGCGTTA
AATTTTTGTTAAATCAGCTCATTTTTTAACCAATAGGCCGAAATCGGCAAAATCCCTTATAAATCAAAAG
AATAGACCGAGATAGGGT
[37 nt withheld, positions 2966-3002]
AAAGAACGTGGACTCCAACGTCAAAGG
[49 nt withheld, positions 3030-3078]
T
[91 nt withheld, positions 3080-3170]
G
[124 nt withheld, positions 3172-3295]
CGCGGATCCTGCCTCGCGCGTTTCGGTGATGACGGTGAAAACCTCTGACACATGCAGCTCCCGGAGACGG
TCACAGCTTGTCTGTAAGCGGATGCCGGGAGCAGACAAGCCCGTCAGGGCGCGTCAGCGGGTGTTGGCGG
GTGTCGGGGCGCAGCCATGACCCAGTCACGTAGCGATAGCGGAGTGTATACTGGCTTAACTATGCGGCAT
CAGAGCAGATTGTACTGAGAGTGCACCATATGCGGTGTGAAATACCGCACAGATGCGTAAGGAGAAAATA
CCGCATCAGGCGCTCTTCCGCTTCCTCGCTCACTGACTCGCTGCGCTCGGTCGTTCGGCTGCGGCGAGCG
GTATCAGCTCACTCAAAGGCGGTAATACGGTTATCCACAGAATCAGGGGATAACGCAGGAAAGAACATGT
GAGCAAAAGGCCAGCAAAAGGCCAGGAACCGTAAAAAGGCCGCGTTGCTGGCGTTTTTCCATAGGCTCCG
CCCCCCTGACGAGCATCACAAAAATCGACGCTCAAGTCAGAGGTGGCGAAACCCGACAGGACTATAAAGA
TACCAGGGTTTCCCCCTGGAAGCTCCCTCGTGCGCTCTCCTGTTCCGACCCTGCCGCTTACCGGATACCT
GTCCGCCTTTCTCCCTTCGGGAAGCGTGGCGCTTTCTCATAGCTCACGCTGTAGGTATCTCAGTTCGGTG
TAGGTCGTTCGCTCCAAGCTGGGCTGTGTGCACGAACCCCCCGTTCAGCCCGACCGCTGCGCCTTATCCG
GTAACTATCGTCTTGAGTCCAACCCGGTAAGACACGACTTATCGCCACTGGCAGCAGCCACTGGTAACAG
GATTAGCAGAGCGAGGTATGTAGGCGGTGCTACAGAGTTCTTGAAGTGGTGGCCTAACTACGGCTACACT
AGAAGGACAGTATTTGGTATCTGCGCTCTGCTGAAGCCAGTTACCTTCGGAAAAAGAGTTGGTAGCTCTT
GATCCGGCAAACAAACCACCGCTGGTAGCGGTGGTTTTTTTGTTTGCAAGCAGCAGATTACGCGCAGAAA
AAAAGGATCTCAAGAAGATCCTTTGATCTTTTCTACGGGGTCTGACGCTCAGTGGAACGAAAACTCACGT
TAAGGGATTTTGGTCATGAGATTATCAAAAAGGATCTTCACCTAGATCCTTTTAAATTAAAAATGAAGTT
TTAAATCAATCTAAAGTATATATGAGTAAACTTGGTCTGACAGTTACCAATGCTTAATCAGTGAGGCACC
TATCTCAGCGATCTGTCTATTTCGTTCATCCATAGTTGCCTGACTCCCCGTCGTGTAGATAACTACGATA
CGGGAGGGCTTACCATCTGGCCCCAGTGCTGCAATGATACCGCGAGACCCACGCTCACCGGCTCCAGATT
TATCAGCAATAAACCAGCCAGCCGGAAGGGCCGAGCGCAGAAGTGGTCCTGCAACTTTATCCGCCTCCAT
CCAGTCTATTAATTGTTGCCGGGAAGCTAGAGTAAGTAGTTCGCCAGTTAATAGTTTGCGCAACGTTGTT
GCCATTGCTGCAGGCATCGTGGTGTCACGCTCGTCGTTTGGTATGGCTTCATTCAGCTCCGGTTCCCAAC
GATCAAGGCGAGTTACATGATCCCCCATGTTGTGCAAAAAAGCGGTTAGCTCCTTCGGTCCTCCGATCGT
TGTCAGAAGTAAGTTGGCCGCAGTGTTATCACTCATGGTTATGGCAGCACTGCATAATTCTCTTACTGTC
ATGCCATCCGTAAGATGCTTTTCTGTGACTGGTGAGTACTCAACCAAGTCATTCTGAGAATAGTGTATGC
GGCGACCGAGTTGCTCTTGCCCGGCGTCAACACGGGATAATACCGCGCCACATAGCAGAACTTTAAAAGT
GCTCATCATTGGAAAACGTTCTTCGGGGCGAAAACTCTCAAGGATCTTACCGCTGTTGAGATCCAGTTCG
ATGTAACCCACTCGTGCACCCAACTGATCTTCAGCATCTTTTACTTTCACCAGCGTTTCTGGGTGAGCAA
AAACAGGAAGGCAAAATGCCGCAAAAAAGGGAATAAGGGCGACACGGAAATGTTGAATACTCATACTCTT
CCTTTTTCAATATTATTGAAGCATTTATCAGGGTTATTGTCTCATGAGCGGATACATATTTGAATGTATT
TAGAAAAATAAACAAATAGGGGTTCCGCGCACATTTCCCCGAAAAGTGCCACCTGACGTCTAAGAAACCA
TTATTATCATGACATTAACCTATAAAAATAGGCGTATCACGAGGCCCTTTCGTCTTCAAGAATTCCCGAC
ACCATCGAATGGTGCAAAACCTTTCGCGGTATGGCATGATAGCGCCCGGAAGAGAGTCAATTCAGGGTGG
TGAATGTGAAACCAGTAACGTTATACGATGTCGCAGAGTATGCCGGTGTCTCTTATCAGACCGTTTCCCG
CGTGGTGAACCAGGCCAGCCACGTTTCTGCGAAAACGCGGGAAAAAGTGGAAGCGGCGATGGCGGAGCTG
AATTACATTCCCAACCGCGTGGCACAACAACTGGCGGGCAAACAGTCGTTGCTGATTGGCGTTGCCACCT
CCAGTCTGGCCCTGCACGCGCCGTCGCAAATTGTCGCGGCGATTAAATCTCGCGCCGATCAACTGGGTGC
CAGCGTGGTGGTGTCGATGGTAGAACGAAGCGGCGTCGAAGCCTGTAAAGCGGCGGTGCACAATCTTCTC
GCGCAACGCGTCAGTGGGCTGATCATTAACTATCCGCTGGATGACCAGGATGCCATTGCTGTGGAAGCTG
CCTGCACTAATGTTCCGGCGTTATTTCTTGATGTCTCTGACCAGACACCCATCAACAGTATTATTTTCTC
CCATGAAGACGGTACGCGACTGGGCGTGGAGCATCTGGTCGCATTGGGTCACCAGCAAATCGCGCTGTTA
GCGGGCCCATTAAGTTCTGTCTCGGCGCGTCTGCGTCTGGCTGGCTGGCATAAATATCTCACTCGCAATC
AAATTCAGCCGATAGCGGAACGGGAAGGCGACTGGAGTGCCATGTCCGGTTTTCAACAAACCATGCAAAT
GCTGAATGAGGGCATCGTTCCCACTGCGATGCTGGTTGCCAACGATCAGATGGCGCTGGGCGCAATGCGC
GCCATTACCGAGTCCGGGCTGCGCGTTGGTGCGGATATCTCGGTAGTGGGATACGACGATACCGAAGACA
GCTCATGTTATATCCCGCCGTTAACCACCATCAAACAGGATTTTCGCCTGCTGGGGCAAACCAGCGTGGA
CCGCTTGCTGCAACTCTCTCAGGGCCAGGCGGTGAAGGGCAATCAGCTGTTGCCCGTCTCACTGGTGAAA
AGAAAAACCACCCTGGCGCCCAATACGCAAACCGCCTCTCCCCGCGCGTTGGCCGATTCATTAATGCAGC
TGGCACGACAGGTTTCCCGACTGGAAAGCGGGCAGTGAGCGCAACGCAATTAATGTAAGTTAGCTCACTC
ATTAGGCACAATTCTCATGTTTGACAGCTTATCATCGACTGCACGGTGCACCAATGCTTCTGGCGTCAGG
CAGCCATCGGAAGCTGTGGTATGGCTGTGCAGGTCGTAAATCACTGCATAATTCGTGTCGCTCAAGGCGC
ACTCCCGTTCTGGATAATGTTTTTTGCGCCGACATCATAACGGTTCTGGCAAATATTCTGAAATGAGCTG
Features (pLannotate 1.2.2; 21 found; start..end, strand, type, name):
      1..29      +  promoter       tac promoter: strong E. coli promoter; hybrid between the trp and lac UV5 promoters
     37..53      +  protein_bind   lac operator: The lac repressor binds to the lac operator to inhibit transcription in E. coli. This inhibition can be relieved by adding lactose or isopropyl-β-D-thiogalactopyranoside (IPTG). lac repressor encoded by lacI
    138..155     +  CDS            6xHis: 6xHis affinity tag
    171..824     +  CDS            GST26_SCHJA: Experimental evidence at protein level: Swiss-Prot protein existence level 1. GST isoenzymes appear to play a central role in the parasite detoxification system. Other functions are also suspected including a role in increasing the solubility of haematin in the parasite gut. From Schistosoma japonicum (Blood fluke).
    900..1184    +  CDS            EF1A3_XENLA (fragment): Experimental evidence at protein level: Swiss-Prot protein existence level 1. This protein promotes the GTP-dependent binding of aminoacyl- tRNA to the A-site of ribosomes during protein biosynthesis. From Xenopus laevis (African clawed frog).
   1200..1247    +  terminator     fd terminator (sequence withheld): central terminator from bacteriophage fd (Otsuka and Kunisawa, 1982)
   1252..1464    +  CDS            M13 gene III (fragment) (sequence partly withheld): pIII; III; minor coat protein
   1479..1949    +  CDS            M13 gene III (fragment) (sequence partly withheld): pIII; III; minor coat protein
   1971..2041    +  CDS            TcR (fragment): tetracycline efflux protein; tet; confers resistance to tetracycline
   2283..2663    -  CDS            YPB1_ECOLX: Protein predicted: Swiss-Prot protein existence level 4. From Escherichia coli.
   2680..2831    +  CDS            rop (fragment): Rop protein, which maintains plasmids at low copy number; rop
   2867..3295    -  rep_origin     f1 ori (sequence partly withheld): f1 bacteriophage origin of replication; arrow indicates direction of (+) strand synthesis
   3304..3343    +  CDS            rop (fragment): Rop protein, which maintains plasmids at low copy number; rop
   3445..3585    +  misc_feature   bom: basis of mobility region from pBR322
   3771..4358    -  rep_origin     ori: high-copy-number ColE1/pMB1/pBR322/pUC origin of replication
   4529..5389    -  CDS            AmpR: β-lactamase; bla; confers resistance to ampicillin, carbenicillin, and related antibiotics
   5390..5494    -  promoter       AmpR promoter: bla
   5603..5680    +  promoter       lacIq promoter: lacI (mutant); In the lacIq allele, a single base change in the promoter boosts expression of the lacI gene about 10-fold.
   5681..6763    +  CDS            lacI: lac repressor; lacI; The lac repressor binds to the lac operator to inhibit transcription in E. coli. This inhibition can be relieved by adding lactose or isopropyl-β-D-thiogalactopyranoside (IPTG).
   6776..6797    +  protein_bind   CAP binding site: CAP binding activates transcription in the presence of cAMP. E. coli catabolite activator protein
   6816..6833    +  promoter       tet promoter (fragment): E. coli promoter for tetracycline efflux protein gene
