[The description below was written by a language model from this plasmid's Addgene catalogue record and pLannotate feature annotations shown in this document.]
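Description:
pHH0103_EEF1A2_GTP-EFTU-D2 is a 7,005 nt bacterial expression plasmid built on the pHH0103 backbone for producing and purifying an isolated domain of human translation elongation factor eEF1A2. It replicates in E. coli from a ColE1/pBR322-type origin and is catalogued as low copy. The pBR322 bom region and fragments of rop are annotated, with the rop sequence interrupted by an f1 phage origin. Selection is by ampicillin through the β-lactamase gene and its native promoter.

Expression is driven by the hybrid tac promoter followed by a lac operator, and the plasmid carries its own lacI gene under the lacIq promoter. Transcription is therefore repressed until it is induced with IPTG or lactose. The open reading frame begins with a 6xHis tag followed by Schistosoma japonicum glutathione S-transferase, giving two options for affinity purification. The roughly 285 nt insert follows these tags and was cloned between SfiI and NotI sites. The annotation software matched the insert to a Xenopus EF-1-alpha homologue, which presumably reflects the high conservation of this protein family, since the catalogue lists the insert as human. Its name indicates that it corresponds to the "GTP-EFTU-D2" domain (elongation factor Tu domain 2). An fd phage terminator lies directly downstream of the insert. Beyond it are fragments of M13 gene III, a tetracycline resistance gene fragment and a partial tet promoter. These look like remnants of a phagemid-type ancestor rather than functional parts of the fusion, though the record does not comment on them.

The plasmid comes from a collection used in a large-scale survey of high-affinity ligands for peptide recognition modules, in which purified domains of this kind would presumably serve as binding targets.
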