Addgene plasmid #109919: pHH0103_EEF1A2_GTP-EFTU-D2
Purpose: Protein expression and purification of EEF1A2_GTP-EFTU-D2
Depositing lab: Sachdev Sidhu. Depositing organization: University of Toronto. Publication: Large-scale survey and database of high affinity ligands for peptide recognition modules. Teyra J, Kelil A, Jain S, Helmy M, Jajodia R, Hooda Y, Gu J, D'Cruz AA, Nicholson SE, Min J, Sudol M, Kim PM, Bader GD, Sidhu SS. Mol Syst Biol. 2020 Dec;16(12):e9310. doi: 10.15252/msb.20199310. PubMed 33438817.
Backbone
  Vector backbone: pHH0103
  Vector type: Bacterial Expression
Growth in bacteria
  Bacterial resistance: Ampicillin, 100 μg/mL
  Growth temperature: 37°C
  Growth strain: DH5alpha
  Copy number: Low Copy
Gene/Insert
  Gene/Insert name: EEF1A2_GTP-EFTU-D2
  Species: H. sapiens (human)
  Entrez Gene: EEF1A2 (a.k.a. DEE33, EEF1AL, EF-1-alpha-2, EF1A, EIEE33, HS1, MRD38, STN, STNL); EEF1A1 (a.k.a. CCS-3, CCS3, EE1A1, EEF-1, EEF1A, EF-Tu, EF1A, EF1A1, EF1alpha1, GRAF-1EF, LENG7, PTI1, eEF1A-1)
  Cloning method: Restriction Enzyme; 5′ cloning site Sfi1 (unknown if destroyed); 3′ cloning site Not1 (unknown if destroyed)
Terms and licenses: Academic/Nonprofit Terms; Industry Terms: Not Available to Industry
How to cite: pHH0103_EEF1A2_GTP-EFTU-D2 was a gift from Sachdev Sidhu (Addgene plasmid # 109919 ; http://n2t.net/addgene:109919 ; RRID:Addgene_109919)
